Addgene plasmid #241196: T2A-mCherry-P2A-NTRv2-pA-ORF-1
Purpose: Middle entry vector for mini-Golden subcloning platform; mCherry; NTR-v2
Depositing lab: Junsu Kang. Depositing organization: University of Wisconsin, Madison. Publication: Advancing knock-in approaches for robust genome editing in zebrafish. Rodriguez-Parks A, Beezley EG, Manna S, Silaban I, Almutawa SI, Cao S, Ahmed H, Guyer M, Baker S, Richards MP, Kang J. Biol Open. 2026 Feb 2:bio.062472. doi: 10.1242/bio.062472. PubMed 41630603.
Backbone
  Vector backbone: pU6a:sgRNA#48
  Vector type: Mini-Golden
Growth in bacteria
  Bacterial resistance: Spectinomycin, 50 μg/mL
  Growth temperature: 37°C
  Growth strain: DH5alpha
  Copy number: Unknown
Gene/Insert
  Gene/Insert name: mCherry; NTR-v2
  Species: Synthetic
  Mutation: TCGC linker
  Cloning method: Restriction Enzyme; 5′ cloning site Unknown (unknown if destroyed); 3′ cloning site Unknown (unknown if destroyed)
Terms and licenses: Academic/Nonprofit Terms; Industry Terms: Not Available to Industry
How to cite: T2A-mCherry-P2A-NTRv2-pA-ORF-1 was a gift from Junsu Kang (Addgene plasmid # 241196 ; http://n2t.net/addgene:241196 ; RRID:Addgene_241196)
