[The description below was written by a language model from this plasmid's Addgene catalogue record and pLannotate feature annotations shown in this document.]
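Description:
T2A-mCherry-P2A-NTRv2-pA-ORF-1 is a 4.2 kb middle entry vector for the mini-Golden subcloning platform, a modular assembly system developed in the context of knock-in genome editing in zebrafish. It is built on the pU6a:sgRNA#48 backbone and is propagated in E. coli through a high-copy ColE1/pUC-type origin. Selection is with spectinomycin, conferred by the aadA (SmR) aminoglycoside adenylyltransferase gene. The annotation also picks up backbone remnants that are unlikely to be functional: fragments of a class 1 integron Pc promoter, GmR, lacI and lacZα, together with rrnB T1 and T2 terminators.

The payload is a promoterless, synthetic polycistronic cassette. As the name indicates, a T2A peptide precedes the red fluorescent protein mCherry, and a P2A peptide then links it to NTR-v2, a nitroreductase that the feature table annotates as an nfsB-type coding sequence by similarity to the Salmonella typhimurium protein. The 2A elements themselves are not annotated, but gaps before mCherry and between the two reading frames are consistent with them. An SV40 polyadenylation signal is annotated downstream of the cassette, on the opposite strand, beside a short T7 promoter fragment. No eukaryotic promoter is present. This fits a design in which the cassette is joined in frame to an endogenous coding sequence, so that the leading T2A releases the reporter and enzyme from the host protein. The "ORF-1" designation and the recorded TCGC linker presumably relate to the reading frame or assembly junction, though the record does not explain them. The cloning sites are also not stated. Nitroreductases are generally used for prodrug-induced ablation of expressing cells, so assembled donors would allow both visualisation and conditional ablation of cells expressing the targeted gene.
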