Features (pLannotate 1.2.2; 12 found; start..end, strand, type, name):
     98..802     +  CDS            mCherry: mCherry is a basic (constitutively fluorescent) red fluorescent protein published in 2004, derived from Discosoma sp.. It is reported to be a very rapidly-maturing monomer with low acid sensitivity.
    869..1519    +  CDS            nfsB: NFSB_SALTY - Also known as nfnB From Salmonella typhimurium (strain LT2 / SGSC1412 / ATCC 700720).
   1536..1553    -  promoter       T7 promoter (fragment): promoter for bacteriophage T7 RNA polymerase
   1558..1692    -  polyA_signal   SV40 poly(A) signal: SV40 polyadenylation signal
   1867..1890    +  promoter       Pc promoter (fragment): intI1 (promoter lies within the coding sequence); class 1 integron promoter
   2066..2122    +  CDS            GmR (fragment): gentamycin acetyltransferase; aacC1; confers resistance to gentamycin
   2129..2920    +  CDS            SmR: aminoglycoside adenylyltransferase (Murphy, 1985); aadA; confers resistance to spectinomycin and streptomycin
   3013..3601    +  rep_origin     ori: high-copy-number ColE1/pMB1/pBR322/pUC origin of replication
   3784..3876    +  CDS            lacI (fragment): lac repressor; lacI; The lac repressor binds to the lac operator to inhibit transcription in E. coli. This inhibition can be relieved by adding lactose or isopropyl-β-D-thiogalactopyranoside (IPTG).
   3931..3958    -  terminator     rrnB T2 terminator: transcription terminator T2 from the E. coli rrnB gene
   4090..4133    +  terminator     rrnB T1 terminator: Escherichia coli rrnB; transcription terminator T1 from the E. coli rrnB gene
   4180..17      -  CDS            lacZα (fragment) (across the origin): LacZα fragment of β-galactosidase; lacZ fragment
>Addgene plasmid #241196 | T2A-mCherry-P2A-NTRv2-pA-ORF-1 | addgene full sequence | sequence record 482025 | Addgene NGS Result
GTAAAACGACGGCCAGTCTTAAGCTCGGGCCCGGTCTCTTCGCGAGGGCAGAGGCAGTCTGCTGACATGC
GGTGACGTGGAAGAGAATCCCGGCCCTGTGAGCAAGGGCGAGGAGGACAACATGGCCATCATCAAGGAGT
TCATGCGCTTCAAGGTGCACATGGAGGGCTCCGTGAACGGCCACGAGTTCGAGATCGAGGGCGAGGGCGA
GGGCCGCCCCTACGAGGGCACCCAGACCGCCAAGCTGAAGGTGACCAAGGGCGGCCCCCTGCCCTTCGCC
TGGGACATCCTGTCCCCTCAGTTCATGTACGGCTCCAAGGCCTACGTGAAGCACCCCGCCGACATCCCCG
ACTACTTGAAGCTGTCCTTCCCCGAGGGCTTCAAGTGGGAGCGCGTGATGAACTTCGAGGACGGCGGCGT
GGTGACCGTGACCCAGGACTCCTCCCTGCAGGACGGCGAGTTCATCTACAAGGTGAAGCTGCGCGGCACC
AACTTCCCCTCCGACGGCCCCGTAATGCAGAAGAAGACCATGGGCTGGGAGGCCTCCTCCGAGCGGATGT
ACCCCGAGGACGGCGCCCTGAAGGGCGAGATCAAGCAGAGGCTGAAGCTGAAGGACGGCGGCCACTACGA
CGCCGAGGTCAAGACCACCTACAAGGCCAAGAAGCCCGTGCAGCTGCCCGGCGCCTACAACGTCAACATC
AAGCTGGACATCACCTCCCACAACGAGGACTACACCATCGTGGAACAGTACGAGCGCGCCGAGGGCCGCC
ACTCCACCGGCGGCATGGACGAGCTGTACAAGGGAAGCGGAGCTACTAACTTCAGCCTGCTGAAGCAGGC
TGGAGACGTGGAGGAGAACCCCGGGCCTATGACTATTGTTCAAGCTGCCCAATCCCGCTACTCCACCAAA
GCCTTTGATGCTTCGCGCAAATTGCCTGAAGAGAAAGTCGCGGCAGTGAAAGAGTTAATCCGCATGAGTG
CGTCCAGTGTCAACTCGCAACCTTGGCATTTTATTGTCGCGAGCAGTGAAGAGGGAAAAGCGCGCATCGC
CAAAGCAACACAAGGTGGTTTTGCTGCTAATGAGCGCAAGATTTTGGATGCTTCTCACGTTGTGGTGTTC
TGCGCCAAAACGGCGATTGATGAAGCGTACCTACTCGACCTTTTGGAAAGCGAAGACAAAGATGGCCGCT
ACGCCGATGTCGAAGCAAAAAATGGCATGCACGCTGGTCGTTCATTTTTCGTCAACATGCACCGCTTTGA
CTTGAAAGACGCGCATCACTGGATGGAAAAGCAAGTTTACCTCAATGTGGGGACGCTGCTATTGGGTGCT
TCTGCGATGGAGATCGACGCGGTGCCAATTGAAGGCTTCGATGCCAAGGTGCTTGATGAGGAGTTTGGTC
TGCGTGAGAAGGGCTTTACCAGCGTGGTGATTGTGCCGCTGGGTTACCATAGCGAAGACGATTTTAATGC
TAAGCTGCCAAAATCACGTTGGTCAGCAGAGACTGTTTTTACCGAAATCTAACTCGAGTCTAGAACTATA
GTGAGTCGTATTACGTAGATCCAGACATGATAAGATACATTGATGAGTTTGGACAAACCACAACTAGAAT
GCAGTGAAAAAAATGCTTTATTTGTGAAATTTGTGATGCTATTGCTTTATTTGTAACCATTATAAGCTGC
AATAAACAAGTTAACAACAACAATTGCATTCATTTTATGTTTCAGGTTCAGGGGGAGGTGTGGGAGGTTT
TTTAATTCCTCAAGAGACCTCTAGACCAGCCAGGACAGAAATGCCTCGACTTCGCTGCTACCCAAGGTTG
CCGGGTGACGCACACCGTGGAAACGGATGAAGGCACGAACCCAGTGGACATAAGCCTGTTCGGTTCGTAA
GCTGTAATGCAAGTAGCGTATGCGCTCACGCAACTGGTCCAGAACCTTGACCGAACGCAGCGGTGGTAAC
GGCGCAGTGGCGGTTTTCATGGCTTGTTATGACTGTTTTTTTGGGGTACAGTCTATGCCTCGGGCATCCA
AGCAGCAAGCGCGTTACGCCGTGGGTCGATGTTTGATGTTATGGAGCAGCAACGATGTTACGCAGCAGGG
CAGTCGCCCTAAAACAAAGTTAAACATTATGAGGGAAGCGGTGATCGCCGAAGTATCGACTCAACTATCA
GAGGTAGTTGGCGTCATCGAGCGCCATCTCGAACCGACGTTGCTGGCCGTACATTTGTACGGCTCCGCAG
TGGATGGCGGCCTGAAGCCACACAGTGATATTGATTTGCTGGTTACGGTGACCGTAAGGCTTGATGAAAC
AACGCGGCGAGCTTTGATCAACGACCTTTTGGAAACTTCGGCTTCCCCTGGAGAGAGCGAGATTCTCCGC
GCTGTAGAAGTCACCATTGTTGTGCACGACGACATCATTCCGTGGCGTTATCCAGCTAAGCGCGAACTGC
AATTTGGAGAATGGCAGCGCAATGACATTCTTGCAGGTATCTTCGAGCCAGCCACGATCGACATTGATCT
GGCTATCTTGCTGACAAAAGCAAGAGAACATAGCGTTGCCTTGGTAGGTCCAGCGGCGGAGGAACTCTTT
GATCCGGTTCCTGAACAGGATCTATTTGAGGCGCTAAATGAAACCTTAACGCTATGGAACTCGCCGCCCG
ACTGGGCTGGCGATGAGCGAAATGTAGTGCTTACGTTGTCCCGCATTTGGTACAGCGCAGTAACCGGCAA
AATCGCGCCGAAGGATGTCGCTGCCGACTGGGCAATGGAGCGCCTGCCGGCCCAGTATCAGCCCGTCATA
CTTGAAGCTAGACAGGCTTATCTTGGACAAGAAGAAGATCGCTTGGCCTCGCGCGCAGATCAGTTGGAAG
AATTTGTCCACTACGTGAAAGGCGAGATCACCAAGGTAGTCGGCAAATAACCCTCGAGCCACCCATGACC
AAAATCCCTTAACGTGAGTTACGCGTCGTTCCACTGAGCGTCAGACCCCGTAGAAAAGATCAAAGGATCT
TCTTGAGATCCTTTTTTTCTGCGCGTAATCTGCTGCTTGCAAACAAAAAAACCACCGCTACCAGCGGTGG
TTTGTTTGCCGGATCAAGAGCTACCAACTCTTTTTCCGAAGGTAACTGGCTTCAGCAGAGCGCAGATACC
AAATACTGTTCTTCTAGTGTAGCCGTAGTTAGGCCACCACTTCAAGAACTCTGTAGCACCGCCTACATAC
CTCGCTCTGCTAATCCTGTTACCAGTGGCTGCTGCCAGTGGCGATAAGTCGTGTCTTACCGGGTTGGACT
CAAGACGATAGTTACCGGATAAGGCGCAGCGGTCGGGCTGAACGGGGGGTTCGTGCACACAGCCCAGCTT
GGAGCGAACGACCTACACCGAACTGAGATACCTACAGCGTGAGCTATGAGAAAGCGCCACGCTTCCCGAA
GGGAGAAAGGCGGACAGGTATCCGGTAAGCGGCAGGGTCGGAACAGGAGAGCGCACGAGGGAGCTTCCAG
GGGGAAACGCCTGGTATCTTTATAGTCCTGTCGGGTTTCGCCACCTCTGACTTGAGCGTCGATTTTTGTG
ATGCTCGTCAGGGGGGCGGAGCCTATGGAAAAACGCCAGCAACGCGGCCTTTTTACGGTTCCTGGCCTTT
TGCTGGCCTTTTGCTCACATGTTCTTTCCTGCGTTATCCCCTGATTCTGTGGATAACCGTATTACCGCCT
TTGAGTGAGCTGATACCGCTCGCCGCAGCCGAACGACCGAGCGCAGCGAGTCAGTGAGCGAGGAAGCGGA
AGAGCGCCCAATACGCAAACCGCCTCTCCCCGCGCGTTGGCCGATTCATTAATGCAGCTGGCACGACAGG
TTTCCCGACTGGAAAGCGGGCAGTGAGCGCAACGCAATTAATACGCGTACCGCTAGCCAGGAAGAGTTTG
TAGAAACGCAAAAAGGCCATCCGTCAGGATGGCCTTCTGCTTAGTTTGATGCCTGGCAGTTTATGGCGGG
CGTCCTGCCCGCCACCCTCCGGGCCGTTGCTTCACAACGTTCAAATCCGCTCCCGGCGGATTTGTCCTAC
TCAGGAGAGCGTTCACCGACAAACAACAGATAAAACGAAAGGCCCAGTCTTCCGACTGAGCCTTTCGTTT
TATTTGATGCCTGGCAGTTCCCTACTCTCGCGTTAACGCTAGCATGGATGTTTTCCCAGTCACGACGTT
